>Addgene plasmid #127699 | pTRIPZ shIFNAR | addgene full sequence | sequence record 257601 | Addgene NGS Result
TGGAAGGGCTAATTCACTCCCAAAGAAGACAAGATATCCTTGATCTGTGGATCTACCACACACAAGGCTA
CTTCCCTGATTAGCAGAACTACACACCAGGGCCAGGGGTCAGATATCCACTGACCTTTGGATGGTGCTAC
AAGCTAGTACCAGTTGAGCCAGATAAGGTAGAAGAGGCCAATAAAGGAGAGAACACCAGCTTGTTACACC
CTGTGAGCCTGCATGGGATGGATGACCCGGAGAGAGAAGTGTTAGAGTGGAGGTTTGACAGCCGCCTAGC
ATTTCATCACGTGGCCCGAGAGCTGCATCCGGAGTACTTCAAGAACTGCTGATATCGAGCTTGCTACAAG
GGACTTTCCGCTGGGGACTTTCCAGGGAGGCGTGGCCTGGGCGGGACTGGGGAGTGGCGAGCCCTCAGAT
CCTGCATATAAGCAGCTGCTTTTTGCCTGTACTGGGTCTCTCTGGTTAGACCAGATCTGAGCCTGGGAGC
TCTCTGGCTAACTAGGGAACCCACTGCTTAAGCCTCAATAAAGCTTGCCTTGAGTGCTTCAAGTAGTGTG
TGCCCGTCTGTTGTGTGACTCTGGTAACTAGAGATCCCTCAGACCCTTTTAGTCAGTGTGGAAAATCTCT
AGCAGTGGCGCCCGAACAGGGACTTGAAAGCGAAAGGGAAACCAGAGGAGCTCTCTCGACGCAGGACTCG
GCTTGCTGAAGCGCGCACGGCAAGAGGCGAGGGGCGGCGACTGGTGAGTACGCCAAAAATTTTGACTAGC
GGAGGCTAGAAGGAGAGAGATGGGTGCGAGAGCGTCAGTATTAAGCGGGGGAGAATTAGATCGCGATGGG
AAAAAATTCGGTTAAGGCCAGGGGGAAAGAAAAAATATAAATTAAAACATATAGTATGGGCAAGCAGGGA
GCTAGAACGATTCGCAGTTAATCCTGGCCTGTTAGAAACATCAGAAGGCTGTAGACAAATACTGGGACAG
CTACAACCATCCCTTCAGACAGGATCAGAAGAACTTAGATCATTATATAATACAGTAGCAACCCTCTATT
GTGTGCATCAAAGGATAGAGATAAAAGACACCAAGGAAGCTTTAGACAAGATAGAGGAAGAGCAAAACAA
AAGTAAGACCACCGCACAGCAAGCGGCCGGCCGCTGATCTTCAGACCTGGAGGAGGAGATATGAGGGACA
ATTGGAGAAGTGAATTATATAAATATAAAGTAGTAAAAATTGAACCATTAGGAGTAGCACCCACCAAGGC
AAAGAGAAGAGTGGTGCAGAGAGAAAAAAGAGCAGTGGGAATAGGAGCTTTGTTCCTTGGGTTCTTGGGA
GCAGCAGGAAGCACTATGGGCGCAGCGTCAATGACGCTGACGGTACAGGCCAGACAATTATTGTCTGGTA
TAGTGCAGCAGCAGAACAATTTGCTGAGGGCTATTGAGGCGCAACAGCATCTGTTGCAACTCACAGTCTG
GGGCATCAAGCAGCTCCAGGCAAGAATCCTGGCTGTGGAAAGATACCTAAAGGATCAACAGCTCCTGGGG
ATTTGGGGTTGCTCTGGAAAACTCATTTGCACCACTGCTGTGCCTTGGAATGCTAGTTGGAGTAATAAAT
CTCTGGAACAGATTTGGAATCACACGACCTGGATGGAGTGGGACAGAGAAATTAACAATTACACAAGCTT
AATACACTCCTTAATTGAAGAATCGCAAAACCAGCAAGAAAAGAATGAACAAGAATTATTGGAATTAGAT
AAATGGGCAAGTTTGTGGAATTGGTTTAACATAACAAATTGGCTGTGGTATATAAAATTATTCATAATGA
TAGTAGGAGGCTTGGTAGGTTTAAGAATAGTTTTTGCTGTACTTTCTATAGTGAATAGAGTTAGGCAGGG
ATATTCACCATTATCGTTTCAGACCCACCTCCCAACCCCGAGGGGACCCGACAGGCCCGAAGGAATAGAA
GAAGAAGGTGGAGAGAGAGACAGAGACAGATCCATTCGATTAGTGAACGGATCGGCACTGCGTGCGCCAA
TTCTGCAGACAAATGGCAGTATTCATCCACAATTTTAAAAGAAAAGGGGGGATTGGGGGGTACAGTGCAG
GGGAAAGAATAGTAGACATAATAGCAACAGACATACAAACTAAAGAATTACAAAAACAAATTACAAAAAT
TCAAAATTTTCGGGTTTATTACAGGGACAGCAGAGATCCAGTTTGGTTAGTACCGGGCCCGCTCTAGTCC
GGAATCAGTCCTGCTCCTCGGCCACGAAGTGCACGCAGTTGCCGGCCGGGTCGCGCAGGGCGAACTCCCG
CCCCCACGGCTGCTCGCCGATCTCGGTCATGGCCGGCCCGGAGGCGTCCCGGAAGTTCGTGGACACGACC
TCCGACCACTCGGCGTACAGCTCGTCCAGGCCGCGCACCCACACCCAGGCCAGGGTGTTGTCCGGCACCA
CCTGGTCCTGGACCGCGCTGATGAACAGGGTCACGTCGTCCCGGACCACACCGGCGAAGTCGTCCTCCAC
GAAGTCCCGGGAGAACCCGAGCCGGTCGGTCCAGAACTCGACCGCTCCGGCGACGTCGCGCGCGGTGAGC
ACCGGAACGGCACTGGTCAACTTGGCCATGGTGGCCCTCCTATAGTGAGTCGTATTATACTATGCCGATA
TACTATGCCGATGATTAATTGTCAACACGTGCTGCAGGTCCGAGGTTCTAGACGAGTTTACTCCCTATCA
GTGATAGAGAACGATGTCGAGTTTACTCCCTATCAGTGATAGAGAACGTATGTCGAGTTTACTCCCTATC
AGTGATAGAGAACGTATGTCGAGTTTACTCCCTATCAGTGATAGAGAACGTATGTCGAGTTTATCCCTAT
CAGTGATAGAGAACGTATGTCGAGTTTACTCCCTATCAGTGATAGAGAACGTATGTCGAGGTAGGCGTGT
ACGGTGGGAGGCCTATATAAGCAGAGCTCGTTTAGTGAACCGTCAGATCGCACCGGTCGCCACCATGAGC
GAGCTGATCAAGGAGAACATGCACATGAAGCTGTACATGGAGGGCACCGTGAACAACCACCACTTCAAGT
GCACATCCGAGGGCGAAGGCAAGCCCTACGAGGGCACCCAGACCATGAAGATCAAGGTGGTCGAGGGCGG
CCCTCTCCCCTTCGCCTTCGACATCCTGGCTACCAGCTTCATGTACGGCAGCAAAGCCTTCATCAACCAC
ACCCAGGGCATCCCCGACTTCTTTAAGCAGTCCTTCCCTGAGGGCTTCACATGGGAGAGAATCACCACAT
ACGAAGACGGGGGCGTGCTGACCGCTACCCAGGACACCAGCTTCCAGAACGGCTGCATCATCTACAACGT
CAAGATCAACGGGGTGAACTTCCCATCCAACGGCCCTGTGATGCAGAAGAAAACACGCGGCTGGGAGGCC
AACACCGAGATGCTGTACCCCGCTGACGGCGGCCTGAGAGGCCACAGCCAGATGGCCCTGAAGCTCGTGG
GCGGGGGCTACCTGCACTGCTCCTTCAAGACCACATACAGATCCAAGAAACCCGCTAAGAACCTCAAGAT
GCCCGGCTTCCACTTCGTGGACCACAGACTGGAAAGAATCAAGGAGGCCGACAAAGAGACCTACGTCGAG
CAGCACGAGATGGCTGTGGCCAAGTACTGCGACCTCCCTAGCAAACTGGGGCACAGATAATCGATAGTTT
GTTTGAATGAGGCTTCAGTACTTTACAGAATCGTTGCCTGCACATCTTGGAAACACTTGCTGGGATTACT
TCTTCAGGTTAACCCAACAGAAGGCTCGAGAAGGTATATTGCTGTTGCTGTTGACAGTGAGCGAAGTGAC
ACCTTGCTTGTTTATTAGTGAAGCCACAGATGTAATAAACAAGCAAGGTGTCACTCTGCCTACTGCCTCG
GAATTCAAGGGGCTACTTTAGGAGCAATTATCTTGTTTACTAAAACTGAATACCTTGCTATCTCTTTGAT
ACATTTTTACAAAGCTGAATTAAAATGGTATAAATTAAATCACTTTTTTCAATTGGAAGACTAATGCGGC
CGGCCATTACTCCGTCTCGTGTCTTGTTGCATATGTCTGCTGGTTTGTTTGATGTTGTTTGCGGGCGGGC
CCTATAGTGAGTCGTATTACCTAGGACGCGTGGCCTCCGCGCCGGGTTTTGGCGCCTCCCGCGGGCGCCC
CCCTCCTCACGGCGAGCGCTGCCACGTCAGACGAAGGGCGCAGCGAGCGTCCTGATCCTTCCGCCCGGAC
GCTCAGGACAGCGGCCCGCTGCTCATAAGACTCGGCCTTAGAACCCCAGTATCAGCAGAAGGACATTTTA
GGACGGGACTTGGGTGACTCTAGGGCACTGGTTTTCTTTCCAGAGAGCGGAACAGGCGAGGAAAAGTAGT
CCCTTCTCGGCGATTCTGCGGAGGGATCTCCGTGGGGCGGTGAACGCCGATGATTATATAAGGACGCGCC
GGGTGTGGCACAGCTAGTTCCGTCGCAGCCGGGATTTGGGTCGCGGTTCTTGTTTGTGGATCGCTGTGAT
CGTCACTTGGTGAGTAGCGGGCTGCTGGGCTGGCCGGGGCTTTCGTGGCCGCCGGGCCGCTCGGTGGGAC
GGAAGCGTGTGGAGAGACCGCCAAGGGCTGTAGTCTGGGTCCGCGAGCAAGGTTGCCCTGAACTGGGGGT
TGGGGGGAGCGCAGCAAAATGGCGGCTGTTCCCGAGTCTTGAATGGAAGACGCTTGTGAGGCGGGCTGTG
AGGTCGTTGAAACAAGGTGGGGGGCATGGTGGGCGGCAAGAACCCAAGGTCTTGAGGCCTTCGCTAATGC
GGGAAAGCTCTTATTCGGGTGAGATGGGCTGGGGCACCATCTGGGGACCCTGACGTGAAGTTTGTCACTG
ACTGGAGAACTCGGTTTGTCGTCTGTTGCGGGGGCGGCAGTTATGGCGGTGCCGTTGGGCAGTGCACCCG
TACCTTTGGGAGCGCGCGCCCTCGTCGTGTCGTGACGTCACCCGTTCTGTTGGCTTATAATGCAGGGTGG
GGCCACCTGCCGGTAGGTGTGCGGTAGGCTTTTCTCCGTCGCAGGACGCAGGGTTCGGGCCTAGGGTAGG
CTCTCCTGAATCGACAGGCGCCGGACCTCTGGTGAGGGGAGGGATAAGTGAGGCGTCAGTTTCTTTGGTC
GGTTTTATGTACCTATCTTCTTAAGTAGCTGAAGCTCCGGTTTTGAACTATGCGCTCGGGGTTGGCGAGT
GTGTTTTGTGAAGTTTTTTAGGCACCTTTTGAAATGTAATCATTTGGGTCAATATGTAATTTTCAGTGTT
AGACTAGTAAATTGTCCGCTAAATTCTGGCCGTTTTTGGCTTTTTTGTTAGACGCTAGCGGATCCATAAC
TTCGTATAGTATACATTATACGAAGTTATGCCACCATGTCTAGGCTGGACAAGAGCAAAGTCATAAACGG
AGCTCTGGAATTACTCAATGGTGTCGGTATCGAAGGCCTGACGACAAGGAAACTCGCTCAAAAGCTGGGA
GTTGAGCAGCCTACCCTGTACTGGCACGTGAAGAACAAGCGGGCCCTGCTCGATGCCCTGCCAATCGAGA
TGCTGGACAGGCATCATACCCACTTCTGCCCCCTGGAAGGCGAGTCATGGCAAGACTTTCTGCGGAACAA
CGCCAAGTCATACCGCTGTGCTCTCCTCTCACATCGCGACGGGGCTAAAGTGCATCTCGGCACCCGCCCA
ACAGAGAAACAGTACGAAACCCTGGAAAATCAGCTCGCGTTCCTGTGTCAGCAAGGCTTCTCCCTGGAGA
ACGCACTGTACGCTCTGTCCGCCGTGGGCCACTTTACACTGGGCTGCGTATTGGAGGAACAGGAGCATCA
AGTAGCAAAAGAGGAAAGAGAGACACCTACCACCGATTCTATGCCCCCACTTCTGAGACAAGCAATTGAG
CTGTTCGACCGGCAGGGAGCCGAACCTGCCTTCCTTTTCGGCCTGGAACTAATCATATGTGGCCTGGAGA
AACAGCTAAAGTGCGAAAGCGGCGGGCCGACCGACGCCCTTGACGATTTTGACTTAGACATGCTCCCAGC
CGATGCCCTTGACGATTTTGACCTTGACATGCTCCCCGGGTAAATAACTTCGTATAGTATACATTATACG
AAGTTATGGATCCGCGGCCGCAAATTCCGCCCCTCTCCCTCCCCCCCCCCTAACGTTACTGGCCGAAGCC
GCTTGGAATAAGGCCGGTGTGCGTTTGTCTATATGTTATTTTCCACCATATTGCCGTCTTTTGGCAATGT
GAGGGCCCGGAAACCTGGCCCTGTCTTCTTGACGAGCATTCCTAGGGGTCTTTCCCCTCTCGCCAAAGGA
ATGCAAGGTCTGTTGAATGTCGTGAAGGAAGCAGTTCCTCTGGAAGCTTCTTGAAGACAAACAACGTCTG
TAGCGACCCTTTGCAGGCAGCGGAACCCCCCACCTGGCGACAGGTGCCTCTGCGGCCAAAAGCCACGTGT
ATAAGATACACCTGCAAAGGCGGCACAACCCCAGTGCCACGTTGTGAGTTGGATAGTTGTGGAAAGAGTC
AAATGGCTCTCCTCAAGCGTATTCAACAAGGGGCTGAAGGATGCCCAGAAGGTACCCCATTGTATGGGAT
CTGATCTGGGGCCTCGGTGCACATGCTTTACATGTGTTTAGTCGAGGTTAAAAAAACGTCTAGGCCCCCC
GAACCACGGGGACGTGGTTTTCCTTTGAAAAACACGATAATACCATGGCCACCGAGTACAAGCCCACGGT
GCGCCTCGCCACCCGCGACGACGTCCCCCGGGCCGTACGCACCCTCGCCGCCGCGTTCGCCGACTACCCC
GCCACGCGCCACACCGTCGACCCGGACCGCCACATCGAGCGGGTCACCGAGCTGCAAGAACTCTTCCTCA
CGCGCGTCGGGCTCGACATCGGCAAGGTGTGGGTCGCGGACGACGGCGCCGCGGTGGCGGTCTGGACCAC
GCCGGAGAGCGTCGAAGCGGGGGCGGTGTTCGCCGAGATCGGCTCGCGCATGGCCGAGTTGAGCGGTTCC
CGGCTGGCCGCGCAGCAACAGATGGAAGGCCTCCTGGCGCCGCACCGGCCCAAGGAGCCCGCGTGGTTCC
TGGCCACCGTCGGCGTCTCGCCCGACCACCAGGGCAAGGGTCTGGGCAGCGCCGTCGTGCTCCCCGGAGT
GGAGGCGGCCGAGCGCGCTGGGGTGCCCGCCTTCCTGGAGACCTCCGCGCCCCGCAACCTCCCCTTCTAC
GAGCGGCTCGGCTTCACCGTCACCGCCGACGTCGAGGTGCCCGAAGGACCGCGCACCTGGTGCATGACCC
GCAAGCCCGGTGCCTGAGTTCGCGTCTGGAACAATCAACCTCTGGATTACAAAATTTGTGAAAGATTGAC
TGGTATTCTTAACTATGTTGCTCCTTTTACGCTATGTGGATACGCTGCTTTAATGCCTTTGTATCATGCT
ATTGCTTCCCGTATGGCTTTCATTTTCTCCTCCTTGTATAAATCCTGGTTGCTGTCTCTTTATGAGGAGT
TGTGGCCCGTTGTCAGGCAACGTGGCGTGGTGTGCACTGTGTTTGCTGACGCAACCCCCACTGGTTGGGG
CATTGCCACCACCTGTCAGCTCCTTTCCGGGACTTTCGCTTTCCCCCTCCCTATTGCCACGGCGGAACTC
ATCGCCGCCTGCCTTGCCCGCTGCTGGACAGGGGCTCGGCTGTTGGGCACTGACAATTCCGTGGTGTTGT
CGGGGAAGCTGACGTCCTTTCCATGGCTGCTCGCCTGTGTTGCCACCTGGATTCTGCGCGGGACGTCCTT
CTGCTACGTCCCTTCGGCCCTCAATCCAGCGGACCTTCCTTCCCGCGGCCTGCTGCCGGCTCTGCGGCCT
CTTCCGCGTCTTCGCCTTCGCCCTCAGACGAGTCGGATCTCCCTTTGGGCCGCCTCCCCGCCTGGAATTA
ATTCTGCAGTCGAGACCTAGAAAAACATGGAGCAATCACAAGTAGCAATACAGCAGCTACCAATGCTGAT
TGTGCCTGGCTAGAAGCACAAGAGGAGGAGGAGGTGGGTTTTCCAGTCACACCTCAGGTACCTTTAAGAC
CAATGACTTACAAGGCAGCTGTAGATCTTAGCCACTTTTTAAAAGAAAAGAGGGGACTGGAAGGGCTAAT
TCACTCCCAACGAAGACAAGATCTGCTTTTTGCTTGTACTGGGTCTCTCTGGTTAGACCAGATCTGAGCC
TGGGAGCTCTCTGGCTAACTAGGGAACCCACTGCTTAAGCCTCAATAAAGCTTGCCTTGAGTGCTTCAAG
TAGTGTGTGCCCGTCTGTTGTGTGACTCTGGTAACTAGAGATCCCTCAGACCCTTTTAGTCAGTGTGGAA
AATCTCTAGCAGTAGTAGTTCATGTCATCTTATTATTCAGTATTTATAACTTGCAAAGAAATGAATATCA
GAGAGTGAGAGGCCTTGACATTGTTTAAACCCGCTGATCAGCCTCGACTGTGCCTTCTAGTTGCCAGCCA
TCTGTTGTTTGCCCCTCCCCCGTGCCTTCCTTGACCCTGGAAGGTGCCACTCCCACTGTCCTTTCCTAAT
AAAATGAGGAAATTGCATCGCATTGTCTGAGTAGGTGTCATTCTATTCTGGGGGGTGGGGTGGGGCAGGA
CAGCAAGGGGGAGGATTGGGAAGACAATAGCAGGCATGCTGGGGATGCGGTGGGCTCTATGGCTTCTGAG
GCGGAAAGAACCAGCTGGGGCTCTAGGGGGTATCCCC
[124 nt withheld, positions 8788-8911]
C
[91 nt withheld, positions 8913-9003]
A
[49 nt withheld, positions 9005-9053]
CCTTTGACGTTGGAGTCCACGTTCTTT
[37 nt withheld, positions 9081-9117]
ACCCTATCTCGGTCTATTCTTTTGATTTATAAGGGATTTTGCCGATTTCGGCCTATTGGTTAAAAAATGA
GCTGATTTAACAAAAATTTAACGCGAATTAATTCTGTGGAATGTGTGTCAGTTAGGGTGTGGAAAGTCCC
CAGGCTCCCCAGCAGGCAGAAGTATGCAAAGCATGCATCTCAATTAGTCAGCAACCAGGTGTGGAAAGTC
CCCAGGCTCCCCAGCAGGCAGAAGTATGCAAAGCATGCATCTCAATTAGTCAGCAACCATAGTCCCGCCC
CTAACTCCGCCCATCCCGCCCCTAACTCCGCCCAGTTCCGCCCATTCTCCGCCCCATGGCTGACTAATTT
TTTTTATTTATGCAGAGGCCGAGGCCGCCTCTGCCTCTGAGCTATTCCAGAAGTAGTGAGGAGGCTTTTT
TGGAGGCCTAGGCTTTTGCAAAAAGCTCCCGGGAGCTTGTATATCCATTTTCGGATCTGATCAGCACGTG
ATGAAAAAGCCTGAACTCACCGCGACGTCTGTCGAGAAGTTTCTGATCGAAAAGTTCGACAGCGTCTCCG
ACCTGATGCAGCTCTCGGAGGGCGAAGAATCTCGTGCTTTCAGCTTCGATGTAGGAGGGCGTGGATATGT
CCTGCGGGTAAATAGCTGCGCCGATGGTTTCTACAAAGATCGTTATGTTTATCGGCACTTTGCATCGGCC
GCGCTCCCGATTCCGGAAGTGCTTGACATTGGGGAATTAATTCAGCGAGAGCCTGACCTATTGCATCTCC
CGCCGTGCACAGGGTGTCACGTTGCAAGACCTGCCTGAAACCGAACTGCCCGCTGTTCTGCAGCCGGTCG
CGGAGGCCATGGATGCGATCGCTGCGGCCGATCTTAGCCAGACGAGCGGGTTCGGCCCATTCGGACCGCA
AGGAATCGGTCAATACACTACATGGCGTGATTTCATATGCGCGATTGCTGATCCCCATGTGTATCACTGG
CAAACTGTGATGGACGACACCGTCAGTGCGTCCGTCGCGCAGGCTCTCGATGAGCTGATGCTTTGGGCCG
AGGACTGCCCCGAAGTCCGGCACCTCGTGCACGCGGATTTCGGCTCCAACAATGTCCTGACGGACAATGG
CCGCATAACAGCGGTCATTGACTGGAGCGAGGCGATGTTCGGGGATTCCCAATACGAGGTCGCCAACATC
TTCTTCTGGAGGCCGTGGTTGGCTTGTATGGAGCAGCAGACGCGCTACTTCGAGCGGAGGCATCCGGAGC
TTGCAGGATCGCCGCGGCTCCGGGCGTATATGCTCCGCATTGGTCTTGACCAACTCTATCAGAGCTTGGT
TGACGGCAATTTCGATGATGCAGCTTGGGCGCAGGGTCGATGCGACGCAATCGTCCGATCCGGAGCCGGG
ACTGTCGGGCGTACACAAATCGCCCGCAGAAGCGCGGCCGTCTGGACCGATGGCTGTGTAGAAGTACTCG
CCGATAGTGGAAACCGACGCCCCAGCACTCGTCCGAGGGCAAAGGAATAGCACGTGCTACGAGATTTCGA
TTCCACCGCCGCCTTCTATGAAAGGTTGGGCTTCGGAATCGTTTTCCGGGACGCCGGCTGGATGATCCTC
CAGCGCGGGGATCTCATGCTGGAGTTCTTCGCCCACCCCAACTTGTTTATTGCAGCTTATAATGGTTACA
AATAAAGCAATAGCATCACAAATTTCACAAATAAAGCATTTTTTTCACTGCATTCTAGTTGTGGTTTGTC
CAAACTCATCAATGTATCTTATCATGTCTGTATACCGTCGACCTCTAGCTAGAGCTTGGCGTAATCATGG
TCATAGCTGTTTCCTGTGTGAAATTGTTATCCGCTCACAATTCCACACAACATACGAGCCGGAAGCATAA
AGTGTAAAGCCTGGGGTGCCTAATGAGTGAGCTAACTCACATTAATTGCGTTGCGCTCACTGCCCGCTTT
CCAGTCGGGAAACCTGTCGTGCCAGCTGCATTAATGAATCGGCCAACGCGCGGGGAGAGGCGGTTTGCGT
ATTGGGCGCTCTTCCGCTTCCTCGCTCACTGACTCGCTGCGCTCGGTCGTTCGGCTGCGGCGAGCGGTAT
CAGCTCACTCAAAGGCGGTAATACGGTTATCCACAGAATCAGGGGATAACGCAGGAAAGAACATGTGAGC
AAAAGGCCAGCAAAAGGCCAGGAACCGTAAAAAGGCCGCGTTGCTGGCGTTTTTCCATAGGCTCCGCCCC
CCTGACGAGCATCACAAAAATCGACGCTCAAGTCAGAGGTGGCGAAACCCGACAGGACTATAAAGATACC
AGGCGTTTCCCCCTGGAAGCTCCCTCGTGCGCTCTCCTGTTCCGACCCTGCCGCTTACCGGATACCTGTC
CGCCTTTCTCCCTTCGGGAAGCGTGGCGCTTTCTCATAGCTCACGCTGTAGGTATCTCAGTTCGGTGTAG
GTCGTTCGCTCCAAGCTGGGCTGTGTGCACGAACCCCCCGTTCAGCCCGACCGCTGCGCCTTATCCGGTA
ACTATCGTCTTGAGTCCAACCCGGTAAGACACGACTTATCGCCACTGGCAGCAGCCACTGGTAACAGGAT
TAGCAGAGCGAGGTATGTAGGCGGTGCTACAGAGTTCTTGAAGTGGTGGCCTAACTACGGCTACACTAGA
AGAACAGTATTTGGTATCTGCGCTCTGCTGAAGCCAGTTACCTTCGGAAAAAGAGTTGGTAGCTCTTGAT
CCGGCAAACAAACCACCGCTGGTAGCGGTGGTTTTTTTGTTTGCAAGCAGCAGATTACGCGCAGAAAAAA
AGGATCTCAAGAAGATCCTTTGATCTTTTCTACGGGGTCTGACGCTCAGTGGAACGAAAACTCACGTTAA
GGGATTTTGGTCATGAGATTATCAAAAAGGATCTTCACCTAGATCCTTTTAAATTAAAAATGAAGTTTTA
AATCAATCTAAAGTATATATGAGTAAACTTGGTCTGACAGTTACCAATGCTTAATCAGTGAGGCACCTAT
CTCAGCGATCTGTCTATTTCGTTCATCCATAGTTGCCTGACTCCCCGTCGTGTAGATAACTACGATACGG
GAGGGCTTACCATCTGGCCCCAGTGCTGCAATGATACCGCGAGACCCACGCTCACCGGCTCCAGATTTAT
CAGCAATAAACCAGCCAGCCGGAAGGGCCGAGCGCAGAAGTGGTCCTGCAACTTTATCCGCCTCCATCCA
GTCTATTAATTGTTGCCGGGAAGCTAGAGTAAGTAGTTCGCCAGTTAATAGTTTGCGCAACGTTGTTGCC
ATTGCTACAGGCATCGTGGTGTCACGCTCGTCGTTTGGTATGGCTTCATTCAGCTCCGGTTCCCAACGAT
CAAGGCGAGTTACATGATCCCCCATGTTGTGCAAAAAAGCGGTTAGCTCCTTCGGTCCTCCGATCGTTGT
CAGAAGTAAGTTGGCCGCAGTGTTATCACTCATGGTTATGGCAGCACTGCATAATTCTCTTACTGTCATG
CCATCCGTAAGATGCTTTTCTGTGACTGGTGAGTACTCAACCAAGTCATTCTGAGAATAGTGTATGCGGC
GACCGAGTTGCTCTTGCCCGGCGTCAATACGGGATAATACCGCGCCACATAGCAGAACTTTAAAAGTGCT
CATCATTGGAAAACGTTCTTCGGGGCGAAAACTCTCAAGGATCTTACCGCTGTTGAGATCCAGTTCGATG
TAACCCACTCGTGCACCCAACTGATCTTCAGCATCTTTTACTTTCACCAGCGTTTCTGGGTGAGCAAAAA
CAGGAAGGCAAAATGCCGCAAAAAAGGGAATAAGGGCGACACGGAAATGTTGAATACTCATACTCTTCCT
TTTTCAATATTATTGAAGCATTTATCAGGGTTATTGTCTCATGAGCGGATACATATTTGAATGTATTTAG
AAAAATAAACAAATAGGGGTTCCGCGCACATTTCCCCGAAAAGTGCCACCTGACGTCGACGGATCGGGAG
ATCAACTTGTTTATTGCAGCTTATAATGGTTACAAATAAAGCAATAGCATCACAAATTTCACAAATAAAG
CATTTTTTTCACTGCATTCTAGTTGTGGTTTGTCCAAACTCATCAATGTATCTTATCATGTCTGGATCAA
CTGGATAACTCAAGCTAACCAAAATCATCCCAAACTTCCCACCCCATACCCTATTACCACTGCCAATTAC
CTGTGGTTTCATTTACTCTAAACCTGTGATTCCTCTGAATTATTTTCATTTTAAAGAAATTGTATTTGTT
AAATATGTACTACAAACTTAGTAGT
Features (pLannotate 1.2.2; 38 found; start..end, strand, type, name):
    377..634     +  LTR            5' LTR (truncated): truncated 5' long terminal repeat (LTR) from HIV-1
    681..806     +  misc_feature   HIV-1 Ψ: packaging signal of human immunodeficiency virus type 1
    790..1128    +  CDS            HIV-1 gag (fragment): gag protein from human immunodeficiency virus 1; gag
   1303..1536    +  misc_feature   RRE: The Rev response element (RRE) of HIV-1 allows for Rev-dependent mRNA export from the nucleus to the cytoplasm.
   1913..2013    +  CDS            Rev (fragment): human immunodeficiency virus 1 (HIV-1) Rev protein; rev; enhances nuclear export of unspliced and incompletely spliced viral mRNAs
   2063..2180    +  misc_feature   cPPT/CTS: central polypurine tract and central termination sequence of HIV-1
   2245..2619    -  CDS            BleoR: antibiotic-binding protein; Sh ble from Streptoalloteichus hindustanus; confers resistance to bleomycin, phleomycin, and Zeocin™
   2639..2686    -  promoter       EM7 promoter: synthetic bacterial promoter&nbsp
   2713..2991    +  promoter       tight TRE promoter (fragment): Tet-responsive promoter PTight, consisting of seven tet operator sequences followed by the minimal CMV promoter
   3005..3697    +  CDS            TurboRFP: TurboRFP is a basic (constitutively fluorescent) orange fluorescent protein published in 2007, derived from Entacmaea quadricolor. It has low acid sensitivity.
   3713..3806    +  ncRNA          5' miR-30a: sequence upstream of the 71-nt precursor of the human miR-30a microRNA (Zeng et al., 2002) miRNA
   3924..4036    +  ncRNA          3' miR-30a: sequence downstream of the 71-nt precursor of the human miR-30a microRNA (Zeng et al., 2002) miRNA
   4131..4149    -  promoter       T7 promoter: promoter for bacteriophage T7 RNA polymerase
   4162..5373    +  promoter       UbC promoter: human ubiquitin C promoter
   5386..5419    +  protein_bind   loxP511: Cre-mediated recombination occurs in the 8-bp core sequence (GTATACAT). loxP511 sites are compatible with each other, but incompatible with wild-type loxP sites. Cre recombinase
   5426..6133    +  CDS            rtTA3: reverse tetracycline transactivator 3 activates expression from Tet-responsive promoters in the presence of doxycycline
   6134..6167    +  protein_bind   loxP511: Cre-mediated recombination occurs in the 8-bp core sequence (GTATACAT). loxP511 sites are compatible with each other, but incompatible with wild-type loxP sites. Cre recombinase
   6190..6762    +  misc_feature   IRES: internal ribosome entry site (IRES) of the encephalomyocarditis virus (EMCV)
   6771..7367    +  CDS            PuroR: puromycin N-acetyltransferase; pac from Streptomyces alboniger; confers resistance to puromycin
   7383..7971    +  misc_feature   WPRE: woodchuck hepatitis virus posttranscriptional regulatory element
   7988..8176    +  CDS            nef (fragment): NEF_HV1Z2 - Experimental evidence at protein level: Swiss-Prot protein existence level 1. Extracellular Nef protein targets CD4(+) T-lymphocytes for apoptosis by interacting with CXCR4 surface receptors. From Human immunodeficiency virus type 1 group M subtype D (isolate Z2/CDC-Z34) (HIV-1).
   8178..8411    +  LTR            3' LTR (ΔU3): self-inactivating 3' long terminal repeat (LTR) from HIV-1
   8518..8742    +  polyA_signal   bGH poly(A) signal: bovine growth hormone polyadenylation signal
   8746..8767    +  promoter       SV40 promoter (fragment): SV40 enhancer and early promoter
   8788..9216    +  rep_origin     f1 ori (sequence partly withheld): f1 bacteriophage origin of replication; arrow indicates direction of (+) strand synthesis
   9230..9559    +  promoter       SV40 promoter: SV40 enhancer and early promoter
   9608..10637   +  CDS            HygR (fragment): aminoglycoside phosphotransferase from E. coli; aph(4)-Ia; confers resistance to hygromycin
  10647..10772   +  CDS            ble (fragment): BLE_KLEPN - Experimental evidence at protein level: Swiss-Prot protein existence level 1. Binding protein with a strong affinity to the bleomycin family of antibiotics. Binds to CL990; an antimitotic-antibiotic compound. From Klebsiella pneumoniae.
  10767..10888   +  polyA_signal   SV40 poly(A) signal: SV40 polyadenylation signal
  10959..10981   -  protein_bind   lac operator (fragment): The lac repressor binds to the lac operator to inhibit transcription in E. coli. This inhibition can be relieved by adding lactose or isopropyl-β-D-thiogalactopyranoside (IPTG). lac repressor encoded by lacI
  10985..11015   -  promoter       lac promoter: promoter for the E. coli lac operon
  11030..11051   -  protein_bind   CAP binding site: CAP binding activates transcription in the presence of cAMP. E. coli catabolite activator protein
  11064..11156   -  CDS            lacI (fragment): lac repressor; lacI; The lac repressor binds to the lac operator to inhibit transcription in E. coli. This inhibition can be relieved by adding lactose or isopropyl-β-D-thiogalactopyranoside (IPTG).
  11339..11927   -  rep_origin     ori: high-copy-number ColE1/pMB1/pBR322/pUC origin of replication
  12098..12958   -  CDS            AmpR: β-lactamase; bla; confers resistance to ampicillin, carbenicillin, and related antibiotics
  12959..13063   -  promoter       AmpR promoter: bla
  13111..13245   +  polyA_signal   SV40 poly(A) signal: SV40 polyadenylation signal
  13412..329     +  CDS            nef (fragment) (across the origin): NEF_HV1BR - Experimental evidence at protein level: Swiss-Prot protein existence level 1. Extracellular Nef protein targets CD4(+) T-lymphocytes for apoptosis by interacting with CXCR4 surface receptors (PubMed:14990729). From Human immunodeficiency virus type 1 group M subtype B (isolate BRU/LAI) (HIV-1).
