[The description below was written by a language model from this plasmid's Addgene catalogue record and pLannotate feature annotations shown in this document.]
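Description:
pTRIPZ shIFNAR is a 13.4 kb HIV-1-based lentiviral vector for doxycycline-inducible shRNA knockdown of mouse Ifnar1, the type I interferon receptor subunit 1. It is built on the pTRIPZ RFP+ backbone, with the Ifnar1-specific hairpin inserted between the XhoI and EcoRI sites, both of which are retained. In bacteria it is maintained through a high-copy ColE1/pUC-type origin and ampicillin resistance. An EM7-driven bleomycin/Zeocin resistance gene and an f1 origin are also annotated. The backbone outside the LTRs carries an SV40 promoter followed by fragments annotated as hygromycin and bleomycin resistance genes, which the catalogue entry does not list as usable markers.

The viral portion contains a truncated 5' LTR, Ψ packaging signal, partial gag, RRE, cPPT/CTS, WPRE and a self-inactivating ΔU3 3' LTR, so the genome can be packaged when helper functions are supplied in trans and integrates without active LTR promoter activity. Two expression units sit between the LTRs. A tight Tet-responsive (TRE) promoter drives TurboRFP followed by human miR-30a 5' and 3' flanking sequences. The shRNA lies in the gap between these flanks, so it is transcribed as part of the reporter mRNA and processed like a natural microRNA, and red fluorescence reports induction. Downstream, the human UbC promoter constitutively expresses rtTA3, flanked by loxP511 sites, linked through an EMCV IRES to puromycin N-acetyltransferase. Transduced mammalian cells can thus be selected with puromycin, and doxycycline enables rtTA3 to activate the TRE. The associated publication concerns radiotherapy-induced tumour immunogenicity, which fits use in mouse cells to test dependence on type I interferon signalling.
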