Addgene plasmid #127699: pTRIPZ shIFNAR
Purpose: Doxycyclin inducible shRNA knockdown of mouse IFNAR gene
Depositing lab: Sandra Demaria. Depositing organization: Cornell University. Publication: DNA exonuclease Trex1 regulates radiotherapy-induced tumour immunogenicity. Vanpouille-Box C, Alard A, Aryankalayil MJ, Sarfraz Y, Diamond JM, Schneider RJ, Inghirami G, Coleman CN, Formenti SC, Demaria S. Nat Commun. 2017 Jun 9;8:15618. doi: 10.1038/ncomms15618. PubMed 28598415.
Backbone
  Vector backbone: pTRIPZ RFP+
  Backbone size w/o insert (bp): 13320
  Total vector size (bp): 13412
  Modifications to backbone: insertion of mouse IFNAR1 specific shRNA hairpin sequence between XhoI and Eco RI restriction sites
  Vector type: Mammalian Expression, Lentiviral
  Selectable markers: Puromycin
Growth in bacteria
  Bacterial resistance: Ampicillin, 100 μg/mL
  Growth temperature: 37°C
  Growth strain: NEB Stable
  Copy number: Unknown
Gene/Insert
  Gene/Insert name: shIFNAR1 Mmu
  gRNA/shRNA sequence: GAGTGACACCTTGCTTGTTTAT
  Species: M. musculus (mouse)
  GenBank ID: 15975
  Entrez Gene: Ifnar1 (a.k.a. Ifar, Ifnar, Ifrc, Infar)
  Cloning method: Restriction Enzyme; 5′ cloning site XhoI (not destroyed); 3′ cloning site EcoRI (not destroyed)
  Sequencing primers: 5′ cagaaggctcgagaaggtatattgctgttgctgttgacagtgagcg; 3′ ctaaagtagccccttgaattccgaggcagtaggca
Terms and licenses: Academic/Nonprofit Terms; Industry Terms: Not Available to Industry
How to cite: pTRIPZ shIFNAR was a gift from Sandra Demaria (Addgene plasmid # 127699 ; http://n2t.net/addgene:127699 ; RRID:Addgene_127699)
