>Addgene plasmid #127699 | pTRIPZ shIFNAR | depositor partial sequence | sequence record 245586 | mouse IFNAR1 specific shRNA hairpin
TGCTGTTGACAGTGAGCGAAGTGACACCTTGCTTGTTTATTAGTGAAGCCACAGATGTAATAAACAAGCA
AGGTGTCACTCTGCCTACTGCCTCGGA
